Addgene plasmid #48347: pDONR P2R-P3-V5-6xHis
Purpose: Contributes the coding sequence of a V5-6xHis epitope tags cassette as the 3’-module during MultiSite Gateway-cloning of chimeric cDNAs encoding three-part fusion proteins.
Depositing lab: Anna Planas & Tomas Santalucia. Depositing organization: Instituto de Investigaciones Biomedicas Agusto Pi i Sunyer. Publication: A plasmid toolkit for cloning chimeric cDNAs encoding customized fusion proteins into any Gateway destination expression vector. Buj R, Iglesias N, Planas AM, Santalucia T. BMC Mol Biol. 2013 Aug 20;14(1):18. doi: 10.1186/1471-2199-14-18. PubMed 23957834.
Backbone
  Vector backbone: pDONR P2R-P3
  Backbone manufacturer: Life Technologies/Invitrogen
  Backbone size w/o insert (bp): 2635
  Total vector size (bp): 2735
  Vector type: Gateway entry clone
Growth in bacteria
  Bacterial resistance: Kanamycin, 50 μg/mL
  Growth temperature: 37°C
  Growth strain: Top10
  Copy number: High Copy
Gene/Insert
  Gene/Insert name: V5 and 6xHis epitope tags cassette
  Species: Synthetic
  Insert size (bp): 100
  Mutation: Contains a stop codon at the end of the epitope tags cassette.
  Promoter: none
  Cloning method: Gateway Cloning
  Sequencing primers: 5′ M13 forward (-20); 3′ M13 reverse
Resource information
  A portion of this plasmid was derived from a plasmid made by: Life Technologies
Terms and licenses: Academic/Nonprofit Terms; Industry Terms: Not Available to Industry
How to cite: pDONR P2R-P3-V5-6xHis was a gift from Anna Planas & Tomas Santalucia (Addgene plasmid # 48347 ; http://n2t.net/addgene:48347 ; RRID:Addgene_48347)
