[The description below was written by a language model from this plasmid's Addgene catalogue record and pLannotate feature annotations shown in this document.]
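Description:
pDONR P2R-P3-V5-6xHis is a small (about 2.7 kb) Gateway entry clone built in the Invitrogen pDONR P2R-P3 donor backbone and intended for propagation in E. coli rather than for expression in its own right. It replicates from a high-copy ColE1/pUC-type origin and is selected with kanamycin through the aminoglycoside phosphotransferase (KanR) gene. Upstream of the recombination cassette sit the rrnB T1 and T2 transcription terminators, which in pDONR vectors insulate the cloned segment from read-through transcription. Short lacI and lacZα fragments, a T7 promoter and M13 primer sites are backbone remnants used mainly for sequencing.

The payload is a synthetic cassette of roughly 100 bp encoding a V5 epitope followed by a 6xHis tag and ending in a stop codon. It has no promoter of its own. The automated annotation picks up the V5 tag but does not separately mark the His tag. The cassette is flanked on one side by attR2. On the other side is a site annotated as an attB3 core overlapping an attL fragment labelled attL1, which most likely corresponds to the attL3 site expected for an entry clone made in this backbone. This attR2/attL3 arrangement defines the plasmid as the 3′ module in three-fragment MultiSite Gateway cloning. In an LR reaction it recombines with a 5′ entry clone, a central entry clone and a destination vector, so the three coding segments are joined in order and in frame. The result is a chimeric cDNA encoding a three-part fusion protein with a C-terminal V5-6xHis tag, useful for immunodetection and metal-affinity purification. Expression is driven by whatever promoter the chosen destination vector supplies. The plasmid belongs to a toolkit of interchangeable modules for assembling customized fusion proteins.
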