Features (pLannotate 1.2.2; 11 found; start..end, strand, type, name):
    121..213     +  CDS            lacI (fragment): lac repressor; lacI; The lac repressor binds to the lac operator to inhibit transcription in E. coli. This inhibition can be relieved by adding lactose or isopropyl-β-D-thiogalactopyranoside (IPTG).
    268..295     -  terminator     rrnB T2 terminator: transcription terminator T2 from the E. coli rrnB gene
    427..470     +  terminator     rrnB T1 terminator: Escherichia coli rrnB; transcription terminator T1 from the E. coli rrnB gene
    517..553     -  CDS            lacZα (fragment): LacZα fragment of β-galactosidase; lacZ fragment
    624..747     -  protein_bind   attR2: mutant version of attR; recombination site for the Gateway® LR reaction LR Clonase™
    771..812     +  CDS            V5 tag: epitope tag from simian virus 5
    844..864     -  protein_bind   attB3: mutant version of attB; core recombination site for the Gateway® BP reaction BP Clonase™
    855..940     -  protein_bind   attL1 (fragment): mutant version of attL; recombination site for the Gateway® LR reaction LR Clonase™
    977..995     -  promoter       T7 promoter: promoter for bacteriophage T7 RNA polymerase
   1129..1938    +  CDS            KanR: aminoglycoside phosphotransferase; aph(3')-Ia; confers resistance to kanamycin in bacteria or G418 (Geneticin®) in eukaryotes
   2085..2673    +  rep_origin     ori: high-copy-number ColE1/pMB1/pBR322/pUC origin of replication
>Addgene plasmid #48347 | pDONR P2R-P3-V5-6xHis | depositor full sequence | sequence record 70558 | pDONR P2R-P3-V5-6xHis sequence 2735 bps
CTTTCCTGCGTTATCCCCTGATTCTGTGGATAACCGTATTACCGCCTTTGAGTGAGCTGATACCGCTCGC
CGCAGCCGAACGACCGAGCGCAGCGAGTCAGTGAGCGAGGAAGCGGAAGAGCGCCCAATACGCAAACCGC
CTCTCCCCGCGCGTTGGCCGATTCATTAATGCAGCTGGCACGACAGGTTTCCCGACTGGAAAGCGGGCAG
TGAGCGCAACGCAATTAATACGCGTACCGCTAGCCAGGAAGAGTTTGTAGAAACGCAAAAAGGCCATCCG
TCAGGATGGCCTTCTGCTTAGTTTGATGCCTGGCAGTTTATGGCGGGCGTCCTGCCCGCCACCCTCCGGG
CCGTTGCTTCACAACGTTCAAATCCGCTCCCGGCGGATTTGTCCTACTCAGGAGAGCGTTCACCGACAAA
CAACAGATAAAACGAAAGGCCCAGTCTTCCGACTGAGCCTTTCGTTTTATTTGATGCCTGGCAGTTCCCT
ACTCTCGCGTTAACGCTAGCATGGATGTTTTCCCAGTCACGACGTTGTAAAACGACGGCCAGTCTTAAGC
TCGGGCCCTGCAGCTCTAGAGCTCGAATTCTACAGGTCACTAATACCATCTAAGTAGTTGGTTCATAGTG
ACTGCATATGTTGTGTTTTACAGTATTATGTAGTCTGTTTTTTATGCAAAATCTAATTTAATATATTGAT
ATTTATATCATTTTACGTTTCTCGTTCAACTTTCTTGTACAAAGTGGACGGTACCGAGCTCGGATCCGAA
GGTAAGCCTATCCCTAACCCTCTCCTCGGTCTCGATTCTACGCGTACCGGTCATCATCACCATCACCATT
GAACAACTTTATTATACAAAGTTGGCATTATAAAAAAGCATTGCTTATCAATTTGTTGCAACGAACAGGT
CACTATCAGTCAAAATAAAATCATTATTTGGAGCTCCATGGTAGCGTTAACGCGGCCGCGATATCCCCTA
TAGTGAGTCGTATTACATGGTCATAGCTGTTTCCTGGCAGCTCTGGCCCGTGTCTCAAAATCTCTGATGT
TACATTGCACAAGATAAAAATATATCATCATGAACAATAAAACTGTCTGCTTACATAAACAGTAATACAA
GGGGTGTTATGAGCCATATTCAACGGGAAACGTCGAGGCCGCGATTAAATTCCAACATGGATGCTGATTT
ATATGGGTATAAATGGGCTCGCGATAATGTCGGGCAATCAGGTGCGACAATCTATCGCTTGTATGGGAAG
CCCGATGCGCCAGAGTTGTTTCTGAAACATGGCAAAGGTAGCGTTGCCAATGATGTTACAGATGAGATGG
TCAGACTAAACTGGCTGACGGAATTTATGCCTCTTCCGACCATCAAGCATTTTATCCGTACTCCTGATGA
TGCATGGTTACTCACCACTGCGATCCCCGGAAAAACAGCATTCCAGGTATTAGAAGAATATCCTGATTCA
GGTGAAAATATTGTTGATGCGCTGGCAGTGTTCCTGCGCCGGTTGCATTCGATTCCTGTTTGTAATTGTC
CTTTTAACAGCGATCGCGTATTTCGTCTCGCTCAGGCGCAATCACGAATGAATAACGGTTTGGTTGATGC
GAGTGATTTTGATGACGAGCGTAATGGCTGGCCTGTTGAACAAGTCTGGAAAGAAATGCATAAACTTTTG
CCATTCTCACCGGATTCAGTCGTCACTCATGGTGATTTCTCACTTGATAACCTTATTTTTGACGAGGGGA
AATTAATAGGTTGTATTGATGTTGGACGAGTCGGAATCGCAGACCGATACCAGGATCTTGCCATCCTATG
GAACTGCCTCGGTGAGTTTTCTCCTTCATTACAGAAACGGCTTTTTCAAAAATATGGTATTGATAATCCT
GATATGAATAAATTGCAGTTTCATTTGATGCTCGATGAGTTTTTCTAATCAGAATTGGTTAATTGGTTGT
AACACTGGCAGAGCATTACGCTGACTTGACGGGACGGCGCAAGCTCATGACCAAAATCCCTTAACGTGAG
TTACGCGTCGTTCCACTGAGCGTCAGACCCCGTAGAAAAGATCAAAGGATCTTCTTGAGATCCTTTTTTT
CTGCGCGTAATCTGCTGCTTGCAAACAAAAAAACCACCGCTACCAGCGGTGGTTTGTTTGCCGGATCAAG
AGCTACCAACTCTTTTTCCGAAGGTAACTGGCTTCAGCAGAGCGCAGATACCAAATACTGTCCTTCTAGT
GTAGCCGTAGTTAGGCCACCACTTCAAGAACTCTGTAGCACCGCCTACATACCTCGCTCTGCTAATCCTG
TTACCAGTGGCTGCTGCCAGTGGCGATAAGTCGTGTCTTACCGGGTTGGACTCAAGACGATAGTTACCGG
ATAAGGCGCAGCGGTCGGGCTGAACGGGGGGTTCGTGCACACAGCCCAGCTTGGAGCGAACGACCTACAC
CGAACTGAGATACCTACAGCGTGAGCATTGAGAAAGCGCCACGCTTCCCGAAGGGAGAAAGGCGGACAGG
TATCCGGTAAGCGGCAGGGTCGGAACAGGAGAGCGCACGAGGGAGCTTCCAGGGGGAAACGCCTGGTATC
TTTATAGTCCTGTCGGGTTTCGCCACCTCTGACTTGAGCGTCGATTTTTGTGATGCTCGTCAGGGGGGCG
GAGCCTATGGAAAAACGCCAGCAACGCGGCCTTTTTACGGTTCCTGGCCTTTTGCTGGCCTTTTGCTCAC
ATGTT
