>Addgene plasmid #48347 | pDONR P2R-P3-V5-6xHis | addgene partial sequence | sequence record 72996 | M13pUC-Fwd 5'-CCCAGTCACGACGTTGTAAAACG-3'
CAGCTCTAGAGCTCGAATTCTACAGGTCACTAATACCATCTAAGTAGTTGGTTCATAGTGACTGCATATG
TTGTGTTTTACAGTATTATGTAGTCTGTTTTTTATGCAAAATCTAATTTAATATATTGATATTTATATCA
TTTTACGTTTCTCGTTCAACTTTCTTGTACAAAGTGGACGGTACCGAGCTCGGATCCGAAGGTAAGCCTA
TCCCTAACCCTCTCCTCGGTCTCGATTCTACGCGTACCGGTCATCATCACCATCACCATTGAACAACTTT
ATTATACAAAGTTGGCATTATAAAAAAGCATTGCTTATCAATTTGTTGCAACGAACAGGTCACTATCAGT
CAAAATAAAATCATTATTTGGAGCTCCATGGTAGCGTTAACGCGGCCGCGATATCCCCTATAGTGAGTCG
TATTACATGGTCATAGCTGTTTCCTGGCAGCTCTGGCCCGTGTCTCAAAATCTCTGATGTTACATTGCAC
AAGATAAAAATATATCATCATGAACAATAAAACTGTCTGCTTACATAAACAGTAATACAAGGGGTGTTAT
GAGCCATATTCAACGGGAAACGTCGAGGCCGCGATTAAATTCCAACATGGATGCTGATTTATATGGGTAT
AAATGGGCTCGCGATAATGTCGGGCAATCAGGTGCGACAATCTATCGCTTGTATGGGAAGCCCGATGCGC
CAGAGTTGTTTCTGAAACATGGCAAAGGTAGCGTTGCCAATGATGTTACAGATGAGATGGTCAGACTAAA
CTGGCTGACGGAATTTATGCCTCTTCCGACCATCAAGCATTTTATCCGTACTCCTGATGATGCATGG
